Addgene plasmid #156991: pD649-HAsp-ROBO2-Fc(DAPA)-AviTag-6xHis
Purpose: Mammalian expression of cell-surface protein extracellular domain fused to Fc(DAPA)-Avi-6xHis. Protein is secreted from cells.
Depositing lab: Chris Garcia. Depositing organization: Stanford University. Publication: A Human IgSF Cell-Surface Interactome Reveals a Complex Network of Protein-Protein Interactions. Wojtowicz WM, Vielmetter J, Fernandes RA, Siepe DH, Eastman CL, Chisholm GB, Cox S, Klock H, Anderson PW, Rue SM, Miller JJ, Glaser SM, Bragstad ML, Vance J, Lam AW, Lesley SA, Zinn K, Garcia KC. Cell. 2020 Aug 20;182(4):1027-1043.e17. doi: 10.1016/j.cell.2020.07.025. PubMed 32822567.
Backbone
  Vector backbone: pD649
  Backbone size w/o insert (bp): 6106
  Vector type: Mammalian Expression
Growth in bacteria
  Bacterial resistance: Ampicillin, 100 μg/mL
  Growth temperature: 37°C
  Growth strain: DH5alpha
  Copy number: High Copy
Gene/Insert
  Gene/Insert name: ROBO2
  Species: H. sapiens (human)
  Insert size (bp): 2514
  Mutation: Fc region of human IgG contains D265A and P329A mutations (DAPA)
  Entrez Gene: ROBO2 (a.k.a. SAX3)
  Promoter: CMV/SP6
  Tag / fusion protein: Fc(DAPA)-AviTag-6xHis (C terminal on backbone)
  Cloning method: Restriction Enzyme; 5′ cloning site GCGGCCGC (not destroyed); 3′ cloning site GGCGCGCC (not destroyed)
  Sequencing primers: 5′ ATTTAGGTGACACTATAG; 3′ CACGTACCAGTTGAACTTCACC
Resource information
  A portion of this plasmid was derived from a plasmid made by: synthesis by ThermoFisher
Terms and licenses: Academic/Nonprofit Terms; Industry Terms: Not Available to Industry
Depositor comments: Some plasmids in this collection may have an IS4-like element ISVsa5 family transposase upstream of the CMV promoter.
How to cite: pD649-HAsp-ROBO2-Fc(DAPA)-AviTag-6xHis was a gift from Chris Garcia (Addgene plasmid # 156991 ; http://n2t.net/addgene:156991 ; RRID:Addgene_156991)
