[The description below was written by a language model from this plasmid's Addgene catalogue record and pLannotate feature annotations shown in this document.]
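Description:
pD649-HAsp-ROBO2-Fc(DAPA)-AviTag-6xHis is a mammalian expression plasmid of about 8.6 kb, built on the pD649 backbone to produce a secreted, Fc-fused form of the extracellular domain of human ROBO2, a receptor for SLIT guidance cues. It is maintained in E. coli as a high-copy plasmid through a ColE1/pUC-type origin and selected with ampicillin via a full-length β-lactamase gene. The feature table also shows short remnants of KanR, lacZα, an rrnB terminator and f1 ori, which appear to be non-functional backbone fragments.

Expression is driven by the CMV immediate-early enhancer and promoter, followed by a fragment of CMV intron A and an SP6 promoter, which could support in vitro transcription and serves as a sequencing primer site. The open reading frame begins with a secretion signal: the name indicates an HA signal peptide, although the annotation software matched this region to an IgH signal sequence fragment. The 2.5 kb ROBO2 ectodomain segment follows, cloned between preserved NotI and AscI sites, and is joined in frame to a human IgG1 Fc region carrying the D265A and P329A (DAPA) substitutions, which are generally used to reduce Fc effector interactions. The catalogue lists a C-terminal AviTag for site-specific biotinylation and a 6xHis tag for metal-affinity purification; these are not annotated separately in the table. A bGH polyadenylation signal ends the transcript. Downstream, an SV40/EM7 promoter cassette drives a puromycin resistance gene with an SV40 poly(A) signal, potentially allowing selection of stable mammalian lines.

The plasmid belongs to a collection made for mapping interactions among human immunoglobulin-superfamily cell-surface proteins. The depositor notes that some members of the collection may carry an IS4-like transposase insertion upstream of the CMV promoter; none is annotated here.
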