Features (pLannotate 1.2.2; 21 found; start..end, strand, type, name):
    119..143     -  CDS            KanR (fragment): aminoglycoside phosphotransferase; aph(3')-Ia; confers resistance to kanamycin
    254..842     +  rep_origin     ori: high-copy-number ColE1/pMB1/pBR322/pUC origin of replication
   1067..1084    +  terminator     rrnB T2 terminator (fragment): transcription terminator T2 from the E. coli rrnB gene
   1109..1128    -  CDS            lacZα (fragment): LacZα fragment of β-galactosidase; lacZ fragment
   1584..1600    +  protein_bind   lac operator: The lac repressor binds to the lac operator to inhibit transcription in E. coli. This inhibition can be relieved by adding lactose or isopropyl-β-D-thiogalactopyranoside (IPTG). lac repressor encoded by lacI
   1843..2146    +  enhancer       CMV enhancer: human cytomegalovirus immediate early enhancer
   2147..2350    +  promoter       CMV promoter: human cytomegalovirus (CMV) immediate early promoter
   2486..2529    +  intron         CMV intron (fragment): modified intron A from human cytomegalovirus
   2581..2599    +  promoter       SP6 promoter: promoter for bacteriophage SP6 RNA polymerase
   2603..2640    +  CDS            IgH signal sequence (fragment): signal sequence from the mouse immunoglobulin heavy chain variable region
   2749..5262    +  CDS            ROBO2 (fragment): ROBO2_HUMAN - Also known as KIAA1568. Experimental evidence at protein level: Swiss-Prot protein existence level 1. Receptor for SLIT2, and probably SLIT1, which are thought to act as molecular guidance cue in cellular migration, including axonal navigation at the ventral midline of the neural tube and projection of axons to different regions during neuronal development. From Homo sapiens (Human).
   5278..5955    +  CDS            IGHG1 (fragment): IGHG1_HUMAN - Experimental evidence at protein level: Swiss-Prot protein existence level 1. Constant region of immunoglobulin heavy chains. Immunoglobulins, also known as antibodies, are membrane-bound or secreted glycoproteins produced by B lymphocytes. In the recognition phase of humoral immunity, the membrane-bound immunoglobulins serve as receptors which, upon binding of a specific antigen, trigger the clonal expansion and differentiation of B lymphocytes into immunoglobulins- secreting plasma cells. Secreted immunoglobulins mediate the effector phase of humoral immunity, which results in
   6170..6281    +  polyA_signal   bGH poly(A) signal: bovine growth hormone polyadenylation signal
   6282..6390    +  rep_origin     f1 ori (fragment): f1 bacteriophage origin of replication; arrow indicates direction of (+) strand synthesis
   6404..6733    +  promoter       SV40 promoter: SV40 enhancer and early promoter
   6781..6828    +  promoter       EM7 promoter: synthetic bacterial promoter&nbsp
   6847..7446    +  CDS            PuroR (fragment): puromycin N-acetyltransferase; pac from Streptomyces; confers resistance to puromycin
   7456..7581    +  CDS            ble (fragment): BLE_KLEPN - Experimental evidence at protein level: Swiss-Prot protein existence level 1. Binding protein with a strong affinity to the bleomycin family of antibiotics. Binds to CL990; an antimitotic-antibiotic compound. From Klebsiella pneumoniae.
   7576..7697    +  polyA_signal   SV40 poly(A) signal: SV40 polyadenylation signal
   7750..8610    -  CDS            AmpR: β-lactamase; bla; confers resistance to ampicillin, carbenicillin, and related antibiotics
   8613..89      -  promoter       AmpR promoter (fragment) (across the origin): bla
>Addgene plasmid #156991 | pD649-HAsp-ROBO2-Fc(DAPA)-AviTag-6xHis | addgene full sequence | sequence record 412875 | Addgene NGS Result
TTTCAATATTATTGAAGCATTTATCAGGGTTATTGTCTCATGAGCGGATACATATTTGAATGTATTTAGA
AAAATAAACAAATAGGGGTCAGTGTTACAACCAATTAACCAATTCTGAACATTATCGCGAGCCCATTTAT
ACCTGAATATGGCTCATAACACCCCTTGCTCATGACCAAAATCCCTTAACGTGAGTTACGCGCGCGTCGT
TCCACTGAGCGTCAGACCCCGTAGAAAAGATCAAAGGATCTTCTTGAGATCCTTTTTTTCTGCGCGTAAT
CTGCTGCTTGCAAACAAAAAAACCACCGCTACCAGCGGTGGTTTGTTTGCCGGATCAAGAGCTACCAACT
CTTTTTCCGAAGGTAACTGGCTTCAGCAGAGCGCAGATACCAAATACTGTTCTTCTAGTGTAGCCGTAGT
TAGCCCACCACTTCAAGAACTCTGTAGCACCGCCTACATACCTCGCTCTGCTAATCCTGTTACCAGTGGC
TGCTGCCAGTGGCGATAAGTCGTGTCTTACCGGGTTGGACTCAAGACGATAGTTACCGGATAAGGCGCAG
CGGTCGGGCTGAACGGGGGGTTCGTGCACACAGCCCAGCTTGGAGCGAACGACCTACACCGAACTGAGAT
ACCTACAGCGTGAGCTATGAGAAAGCGCCACGCTTCCCGAAGGGAGAAAGGCGGACAGGTATCCGGTAAG
CGGCAGGGTCGGAACAGGAGAGCGCACGAGGGAGCTTCCAGGGGGAAACGCCTGGTATCTTTATAGTCCT
GTCGGGTTTCGCCACCTCTGACTTGAGCGTCGATTTTTGTGATGCTCGTCAGGGGGGCGGAGCCTATGGA
AAAACGCCAGCAACGCGGCCTTTTTACGGTTCCTGGCCTTTTGCTGGCCTTTTGCTCACATGTTCTTTCC
TGCGTTATCCCCTGATTCTGTGGATAACCGTATTACCGCCTTTGAGTGAGCTGATACCGCTCGCCGCAGC
CGAACGACCGAGCGCAGCGAGTCAGTGAGCGAGGAAGCGGAAGGCGAGAGTAGGGAACTGCCAGGCATCA
AACTAAGCAGAAGGCCCCTGACGGATGGCCTTTTTGCGTTTCTACAAACTCTTTCTGTGTTGTAAAACGA
CGGCCAGTCTTAAGCTCGGGCCCCCTGGGCGGTTCTGATAACGAGTAATCGTTAATCCGCAAATAACGTA
AAAACCCGCTTCGGCGGGTTTTTTTATGGGGGGAGTTTAGGGAAAGAGCATTTGTCAGAATATTTAAGGG
CGCCTGTCACTTTGCTTGATATATGAGAATTATTTAACCTTATAAATGAGAAAAAAGCAACGCACTTTAA
ATAAGATACGTTGCTTTTTCGATTGATGAACACCTATAATTAAACTATTCATCTATTATTTATGATTTTT
TGTATATACAATATTTCTAGTTTGTTAAAGAGAATTAAGAAAATAAATCTCGAAAATAATAAAGGGAAAA
TCAGTTTTTGATATCAAAATTATACATGTCAACGATAATACAAAATATAATACAAACTATAAGATGTTAT
CAGTATTTATTATCATTTAGAATAAATTTTGTGTCGCCCTTAATTGTGAGCGGATAACAATTACGAGCTT
CATGCACAGTGGCGTTGACTCAATATTGGCCATTAGCCATATTATTCATTGGTTATATAGCATAAATCAA
TATTGGCTATTGGCCATTGCATACGTTGTATCTATATCATAATATGTACATTTATATTGGCTCATGTCCA
ATATGACCGCCATGTTGGCATTGATTATTGACTAGTTATTAATAGTAATCAATTACGGGGTCATTAGTTC
ATAGCCCATATATGGAGTTCCGCGTTACATAACTTACGGTAAATGGCCCGCCTGGCTGACCGCCCAACGA
CCCCCGCCCATTGACGTCAATAATGACGTATGTTCCCATAGTAACGCCAATAGGGACTTTCCATTGACGT
CAATGGGTGGAGTATTTACGGTAAACTGCCCACTTGGCAGTACATCAAGTGTATCATATGCCAAGTACGC
CCCCTATTGACGTCAATGACGGTAAATGGCCCGCCTGGCATTATGCCCAGTACATGACCTTATGGGACTT
TCCTACTTGGCAGTACATCTACGTATTAGTCATCGCTATTACCATGGTGATGCGGTTTTGGCAGTACATC
AATGGGCGTGGATAGCGGTTTGACTCACGGGGATTTCCAAGTCTCCACCCCATTGACGTCAATGGGAGTT
TGTTTTGGCACCAAAATCAACGGGACTTTCCAAAATGTCGTAACAACTCCGCCCCATTGACGCAAATGGG
CGGTAGGCGTGTACGGTGGGAGGTCTATATAAGCAGAGCTCGTTTAGTGAACCGTCAGATCGCCTGGAGA
CGCCATCCACGCTGTTTTGACCTCCATAGAAGACACCGGGACCGATCCAGCCTCCGCGGCCGGGAACGGT
GCATTGGAACGCGGATTCCCCGTGCCAAGAGTGACGTAAGTACCGCCTATAGAGTCTATAGGCCCACCCC
CTTGGCTTCGTTAGAACGCGGCTACAATTAATACATAACCTTATGTATCATACACATACGATTTAGGTGA
CACTATAGAATAACATCCACTTTGCCTTTCTCTCCACAGGTGTCCACTCCCAGGTCCAACTGCACCTCGG
TTCTATCGAAAACGCGCCTGCTAGCGCCACCATGAAGACCATCATTGCCCTGAGCTACATCTTCTGCCTG
GTGTTCGCTGCGGCCGCCAGTAGACTGAGACAAGAGGACTTCCCTCCTCGGATCGTGGAACACCCTAGCG
ACGTGATCGTGTCTAAGGGCGAGCCCACCACACTGAACTGTAAAGCCGAAGGCAGACCCACACCTACCAT
CGAGTGGTACAAGGACGGCGAGAGAGTGGAAACCGACAAGGACGACCCTCGGAGCCATAGAATGCTGCTG
CCTAGCGGCAGCCTGTTCTTCCTGAGAATCGTGCACGGCAGAAGAAGCAAGCCTGACGAGGGCTCTTACG
TGTGCGTGGCCAGAAATTATCTGGGCGAAGCCGTGTCCAGAAACGCCTCTCTGGAAGTGGCCCTGCTGAG
GGACGACTTCAGACAGAATCCTACCGATGTGGTGGTGGCCGCTGGCGAACCTGCCATTCTTGAGTGTCAG
CCTCCAAGAGGACACCCCGAGCCTACCATCTACTGGAAGAAAGACAAAGTGCGGATCGACGACAAAGAGG
AACGGATCAGCATCAGAGGCGGCAAGCTGATGATCAGCAACACCAGAAAGTCCGACGCCGGCATGTACAC
CTGTGTGGGCACAAACATGGTCGGAGAGAGAGACTCTGATCCCGCCGAGCTGACCGTGTTCGAAAGACCC
ACATTTCTGCGGAGGCCCATCAACCAGGTGGTGCTGGAAGAAGAGGCCGTCGAGTTTAGATGCCAGGTGC
AGGGCGATCCTCAGCCTACAGTGCGGTGGAAAAAGGACGACGCCGATCTGCCCAGAGGCAGATACGACAT
CAAGGACGATTACACCCTGCGGATCAAGAAAACCATGAGCACCGACGAGGGCACCTACATGTGTATCGCC
GAGAACAGAGTGGGCAAGATGGAAGCCTCTGCCACACTGACAGTTCGGGCCCCTCCTCAGTTTGTCGTCA
GACCCAGAGATCAGATCGTGGCCCAGGGCAGAACCGTGACCTTTCCATGCGAGACAAAGGGCAATCCCCA
GCCTGCCGTGTTTTGGCAGAAAGAGGGCAGCCAGAACCTGCTGTTCCCCAATCAGCCTCAGCAGCCCAAT
AGCAGATGTAGCGTGTCACCTACCGGCGACCTGACCATCACCAACATCCAGAGAAGCGACGCTGGCTACT
ACATCTGTCAGGCTCTGACCGTGGCCGGCTCTATTCTGGCTAAAGCCCAGCTGGAAGTGACCGACGTGCT
GACCGATAGACCTCCTCCAATCATTCTGCAGGGCCCAGCCAATCAGACACTGGCCGTTGATGGAACCGCT
CTGCTGAAGTGCAAAGCCACAGGCGATCCACTGCCTGTGATCAGCTGGCTGAAAGAAGGCTTCACATTCC
CCGGCAGAGATCCCAGAGCCACAATCCAAGAACAGGGCACACTGCAGATTAAGAACCTGCGCATCAGCGA
CACCGGCACCTATACTTGTGTGGCCACCTCTAGCAGCGGCGAGACATCTTGGAGTGCCGTGCTGGATGTG
ACAGAGAGCGGCGCCACCATCAGCAAGAACTACGATCTGAGCGACCTGCCTGGACCTCCTAGCAAGCCTC
AAGTGACTGATGTGACCAAGAATAGCGTGACCCTGAGCTGGCAGCCTGGCACACCTGGAACTCTGCCTGC
CTCTGCCTACATCATTGAGGCCTTCAGCCAGTCCGTGTCCAACTCTTGGCAGACAGTGGCCAACCACGTG
AAAACCACACTGTACACCGTCAGAGGCCTGCGGCCTAACACCATCTACCTGTTCATGGTCCGAGCCATCA
ATCCTCAGGGCCTGAGCGATCCATCTCCTATGTCTGATCCTGTGCGGACCCAGGACATCTCTCCACCAGC
TCAAGGCGTGGACCACAGACAGGTTCAGAAAGAACTGGGAGATGTGCTCGTGCGGCTGCACAATCCTGTG
GTGCTGACCCCTACCACCGTGCAAGTGACCTGGACAGTGGACAGACAGCCCCAGTTCATCCAGGGCTACA
GAGTGATGTACAGACAGACCAGCGGACTGCAGGCCACCAGTAGCTGGCAGAATCTGGATGCCAAGGTGCC
AACCGAAAGATCCGCCGTGCTCGTGAACCTGAAGAAAGGCGTGACCTACGAGATCAAAGTCCGGCCTTAC
TTCAACGAGTTCCAAGGCATGGACAGCGAGAGCAAGACCGTGCGGACAACAGAGGAAGCTCCTAGCGCTC
CTCCACAGAGCGTGACAGTGCTGACAGTGGGCAGCTACAACAGCACCAGCATCTCCGTTTCTTGGGACCC
TCCTCCACCTGACCACCAGAACGGCATCATCCAAGAGTACAAGATCTGGTGCCTGGGCAACGAGACACGG
TTCCACATCAACAAGACTGTGGACGCCGCCATCAGAAGCGTGATCATCGGAGGACTGTTCCCAGGCATCC
AGTACAGAGTTGAGGTGGCCGCATCAACATCTGCCGGCGTGGGAGTGAAAAGCGAGCCCCAGCCTATCAT
CATCGGCAGACGGAATGAGGTGGTCATCACCGAGAACAACAACAGCATCACAGAGCAGATCACCGACGTG
GTCAAGCAGCCTGGCGCGCCGGGCGGCGACAAGACCCACACCTGCCCCCCCTGCCCAGCTCCAGAACTGC
TGGGAGGGCCTTCCGTGTTCCTGTTCCCCCCCAAGCCCAAGGACACCCTGATGATCAGCAGGACCCCCGA
GGTGACCTGCGTGGTGGTGGCCGTGTCCCACGAGGACCCAGAGGTGAAGTTCAACTGGTACGTGGACGGC
GTGGAGGTGCACAACGCCAAGACCAAGCCCAGAGAGGAGCAGTACAACAGCACCTACAGGGTGGTGTCCG
TGCTGACCGTGCTGCACCAGGACTGGCTGAACGGCAAAGAATACAAGTGCAAAGTCTCCAACAAGGCCCT
GGCTGCCCCAATCGAAAAGACAATCAGCAAGGCCAAGGGCCAGCCACGGGAGCCCCAGGTGTACACCCTG
CCCCCCAGCCGGGAGGAGATGACCAAGAACCAGGTGTCCCTGACCTGTCTGGTGAAGGGCTTCTACCCCA
GCGATATCGCCGTGGAGTGGGAGAGCAACGGCCAGCCCGAGAACAACTACAAGACCACCCCCCCAGTGCT
GGACAGCGACGGCAGCTTCTTCCTGTACAGCAAGCTGACCGTGGACAAGTCCAGGTGGCAGCAGGGCAAC
GTGTTCAGCTGCAGCGTGATGCACGAGGCCCTGCACAACCACTACACCCAGAAGTCCCTGAGCCTGAGCC
CCGGCGGCAGCGGTCTTAATGATATTTTCGAGGCTCAGAAGATTGAGTGGCATGAACACCACCACCATCA
CCACTAAGGCCGGCCTGTAGTCACTGGCACAACGCGTTACCCGGTAAGCCAATCGGGTATACACGGTCGT
CATACTGCAGACAGGGTTCTTCTACTTTGCAAGATAGTCTTGAGTAGTAAAATAAATAGATAGAGAAAAT
CAGCCTCGACTGTGCCTTCTAGTTGCCAGCCATCTGTTGTTTGCCCCTCCCCCGTGCCTTCCTTGACCCT
GGAAGGTGCCACTCCCACTGTCCTTTCCTAATAAAATGAGGAAATTGCATCACAACACTCAACCCTATCT
CGGTCTATTCTTTTGATTTATAAGGGATTTTGCCGATTTCGGCCTATTGGTTAAAAAATGAGCTGATTTA
ACAAAAATTTAACGCGAATTAATTCTGTGGAATGTGTGTCAGTTAGGGTGTGGAAAGTCCCCAGGCTCCC
CAGCAGGCAGAAGTATGCAAAGCATGCATCTCAATTAGTCAGCAACCAGGTGTGGAAAGTCCCCAGGCTC
CCCAGCAGGCAGAAGTATGCAAAGCATGCATCTCAATTAGTCAGCAACCATAGTCCCGCCCCTAACTCCG
CCCATCCCGCCCCTAACTCCGCCCAGTTCCGCCCATTCTCCGCCCCATGGCTGACTAATTTTTTTTATTT
ATGCAGAGGCCGAGGCCGCCTCTGCCTCTGAGCTATTCCAGAAGTAGTGAGGAGGCTTTTTTGGAGGCCT
AGGCTTTTGCAAAAAGCTCCCGGGAGCTTGTATATCCATTTTCGGATCTGATCAGCACGTGTTGACAATT
AATCATCGGCATAGTATATCGGCATAGTATAATACGACAAGGTGAGGAACTAAACCATGACCGAGTACAA
GCCCACGGTGCGCCTCGCCACCCGCGACGACGTCCCCAGGGCCGTACGCACCCTCGCCGCCGCGTTCGCC
GACTACCCCGCCACGCGCCACACCGTCGATCCGGACCGCCACATCGAGCGGGTCACCGAGCTGCAAGAAC
TCTTCCTCACGCGCGTCGGGCTCGACATCGGCAAGGTGTGGGTCGCGGACGACGGCGCCGCGGTGGCGGT
CTGGACCACGCCGGAGAGCGTCGAAGCGGGGGCGGTGTTCGCCGAGATCGGCCCGCGCATGGCCGAGTTG
AGCGGTTCCCGGCTGGCCGCGCAGCAACAGATGGAAGGCCTCCTGGCGCCGCACCGGCCCAAGGAGCCCG
CGTGGTTCCTGGCCACCGTCGGCGTCTCGCCCGACCACCAGGGCAAGGGTCTGGGCAGCGCCGTCGTGCT
CCCCGGAGTGGAGGCGGCCGAGCGCGCCGGGGTGCCCGCCTTCCTGGAGACATCCGCGCCCCGCAACCTC
CCCTTCTACGAGCGGCTCGGCTTCACCGTCACCGCCGACGTCGAGGTGCCCGAAGGACCGCGCACCTGGT
GCATGACCCGCAAGCCCGGTGCCTGACACGTGCTACGAGATTTCGATTCCACCGCCGCCTTCTATGAAAG
GTTGGGCTTCGGAATCGTTTTCCGGGACGCCGGCTGGATGATCCTCCAGCGCGGGGATCTCATGCTGGAG
TTCTTCGCCCACCCCAACTTGTTTATTGCAGCTTATAATGGTTACAAATAAAGCAATAGCATCACAAATT
TCACAAATAAAGCATTTTTTTCACTGCATTCTAGTTGTGGTTTGTCCAAACTCATCAATGTATCTTATCA
TGTCTGTATACCGTCGACCTCTAGCTAGAGCTTGGCGTAATCATGGTCATTACCAATGCTTAATCAGTGA
GGCACCTATCTCAGCGATCTGTCTATTTCGTTCATCCATAGTTGCCTGACTCCCCGTCGTGTAGATAACT
ACGATACGGGAGGGCTTACCATCTGGCCCCAGCGCTGCGATGATACCGCGAGAACCACGCTCACCGGCTC
CGGATTTATCAGCAATAAACCAGCCAGCCGGAAGGGCCGAGCGCAGAAGTGGTCCTGCAACTTTATCCGC
CTCCATCCAGTCTATTAATTGTTGCCGGGAAGCTAGAGTAAGTAGTTCGCCAGTTAATAGTTTGCGCAAC
GTTGTTGCCATCGCTACAGGCATCGTGGTGTCACGCTCGTCGTTTGGTATGGCTTCATTCAGCTCCGGTT
CCCAACGATCAAGGCGAGTTACATGATCCCCCATGTTGTGCAAAAAAGCGGTTAGCTCCTTCGGTCCTCC
GATCGTTGTCAGAAGTAAGTTGGCCGCAGTGTTATCACTCATGGTTATGGCAGCACTGCATAATTCTCTT
ACTGTCATGCCATCCGTAAGATGCTTTTCTGTGACTGGTGAGTACTCAACCAAGTCATTCTGAGAATAGT
GTATGCGGCGACCGAGTTGCTCTTGCCCGGCGTCAATACGGGATAATACCGCGCCACATAGCAGAACTTT
AAAAGTGCTCATCATTGGAAAACGTTCTTCGGGGCGAAAACTCTCAAGGATCTTACCGCTGTTGAGATCC
AGTTCGATGTAACCCACTCGTGCACCCAACTGATCTTCAGCATCTTTTACTTTCACCAGCGTTTCTGGGT
GAGCAAAAACAGGAAGGCAAAATGCCGCAAAAAAGGGAATAAGGGCGACACGGAAATGTTGAATACTCAT
ATTCTTCCTT
