>Addgene plasmid #156991 | pD649-HAsp-ROBO2-Fc(DAPA)-AviTag-6xHis | depositor partial sequence | sequence record 303092 | insert (extracellular domain)
AGTAGACTGAGACAAGAGGACTTCCCTCCTCGGATCGTGGAACACCCTAGCGACGTGATCGTGTCTAAGG
GCGAGCCCACCACACTGAACTGTAAAGCCGAAGGCAGACCCACACCTACCATCGAGTGGTACAAGGACGG
CGAGAGAGTGGAAACCGACAAGGACGACCCTCGGAGCCATAGAATGCTGCTGCCTAGCGGCAGCCTGTTC
TTCCTGAGAATCGTGCACGGCAGAAGAAGCAAGCCTGACGAGGGCTCTTACGTGTGCGTGGCCAGAAATT
ATCTGGGCGAAGCCGTGTCCAGAAACGCCTCTCTGGAAGTGGCCCTGCTGAGGGACGACTTCAGACAGAA
TCCTACCGATGTGGTGGTGGCCGCTGGCGAACCTGCCATTCTTGAGTGTCAGCCTCCAAGAGGACACCCC
GAGCCTACCATCTACTGGAAGAAAGACAAAGTGCGGATCGACGACAAAGAGGAACGGATCAGCATCAGAG
GCGGCAAGCTGATGATCAGCAACACCAGAAAGTCCGACGCCGGCATGTACACCTGTGTGGGCACAAACAT
GGTCGGAGAGAGAGACTCTGATCCCGCCGAGCTGACCGTGTTCGAAAGACCCACATTTCTGCGGAGGCCC
ATCAACCAGGTGGTGCTGGAAGAAGAGGCCGTCGAGTTTAGATGCCAGGTGCAGGGCGATCCTCAGCCTA
CAGTGCGGTGGAAAAAGGACGACGCCGATCTGCCCAGAGGCAGATACGACATCAAGGACGATTACACCCT
GCGGATCAAGAAAACCATGAGCACCGACGAGGGCACCTACATGTGTATCGCCGAGAACAGAGTGGGCAAG
ATGGAAGCCTCTGCCACACTGACAGTTCGGGCCCCTCCTCAGTTTGTCGTCAGACCCAGAGATCAGATCG
TGGCCCAGGGCAGAACCGTGACCTTTCCATGCGAGACAAAGGGCAATCCCCAGCCTGCCGTGTTTTGGCA
GAAAGAGGGCAGCCAGAACCTGCTGTTCCCCAATCAGCCTCAGCAGCCCAATAGCAGATGTAGCGTGTCA
CCTACCGGCGACCTGACCATCACCAACATCCAGAGAAGCGACGCTGGCTACTACATCTGTCAGGCTCTGA
CCGTGGCCGGCTCTATTCTGGCTAAAGCCCAGCTGGAAGTGACCGACGTGCTGACCGATAGACCTCCTCC
AATCATTCTGCAGGGCCCAGCCAATCAGACACTGGCCGTTGATGGAACCGCTCTGCTGAAGTGCAAAGCC
ACAGGCGATCCACTGCCTGTGATCAGCTGGCTGAAAGAAGGCTTCACATTCCCCGGCAGAGATCCCAGAG
CCACAATCCAAGAACAGGGCACACTGCAGATTAAGAACCTGCGCATCAGCGACACCGGCACCTATACTTG
TGTGGCCACCTCTAGCAGCGGCGAGACATCTTGGAGTGCCGTGCTGGATGTGACAGAGAGCGGCGCCACC
ATCAGCAAGAACTACGATCTGAGCGACCTGCCTGGACCTCCTAGCAAGCCTCAAGTGACTGATGTGACCA
AGAATAGCGTGACCCTGAGCTGGCAGCCTGGCACACCTGGAACTCTGCCTGCCTCTGCCTACATCATTGA
GGCCTTCAGCCAGTCCGTGTCCAACTCTTGGCAGACAGTGGCCAACCACGTGAAAACCACACTGTACACC
GTCAGAGGCCTGCGGCCTAACACCATCTACCTGTTCATGGTCCGAGCCATCAATCCTCAGGGCCTGAGCG
ATCCATCTCCTATGTCTGATCCTGTGCGGACCCAGGACATCTCTCCACCAGCTCAAGGCGTGGACCACAG
ACAGGTTCAGAAAGAACTGGGAGATGTGCTCGTGCGGCTGCACAATCCTGTGGTGCTGACCCCTACCACC
GTGCAAGTGACCTGGACAGTGGACAGACAGCCCCAGTTCATCCAGGGCTACAGAGTGATGTACAGACAGA
CCAGCGGACTGCAGGCCACCAGTAGCTGGCAGAATCTGGATGCCAAGGTGCCAACCGAAAGATCCGCCGT
GCTCGTGAACCTGAAGAAAGGCGTGACCTACGAGATCAAAGTCCGGCCTTACTTCAACGAGTTCCAAGGC
ATGGACAGCGAGAGCAAGACCGTGCGGACAACAGAGGAAGCTCCTAGCGCTCCTCCACAGAGCGTGACAG
TGCTGACAGTGGGCAGCTACAACAGCACCAGCATCTCCGTTTCTTGGGACCCTCCTCCACCTGACCACCA
GAACGGCATCATCCAAGAGTACAAGATCTGGTGCCTGGGCAACGAGACACGGTTCCACATCAACAAGACT
GTGGACGCCGCCATCAGAAGCGTGATCATCGGAGGACTGTTCCCAGGCATCCAGTACAGAGTTGAGGTGG
CCGCATCAACATCTGCCGGCGTGGGAGTGAAAAGCGAGCCCCAGCCTATCATCATCGGCAGACGGAATGA
GGTGGTCATCACCGAGAACAACAACAGCATCACAGAGCAGATCACCGACGTGGTCAAGCAGCCT
